>Addgene plasmid #193465 | pAF0692 Ef1a-Dn29_attD-Puro-p2a-mCherry | addgene full sequence | sequence record 378313 | Addgene NGS Result
GACGTCAGGTGGCACTTTTCGGGGAAATGTGCGCGGAACCCCTATTTGTTTATTTTTCTAAATACATTCA
AATATGTATCCGCTCATGAGACAATAACCCTGATAAATGCTTCAATAATATTGAAAAAGGAAGAGTATGA
GTATTCAACATTTCCGTGTCGCCCTTATTCCCTTTTTTGCGGCATTTTGCCTTCCTGTTTTTGCTCACCC
AGAAACGCTGGTGAAAGTAAAAGATGCTGAAGATCAGTTGGGTGCACGAGTGGGTTACATCGAACTGGAT
CTCAACAGCGGTAAGATCCTTGAGAGTTTTCGCCCCGAAGAACGTTTTCCAATGATGAGCACTTTTAAAG
TTCTGCTATGTGGCGCGGTATTATCCCGTATTGACGCCGGGCAAGAGCAACTCGGTCGCCGCATACACTA
TTCTCAGAATGACTTGGTTGAGTACTCACCAGTCACAGAAAAGCATCTTACGGATGGCATGACAGTAAGA
GAATTATGCAGTGCTGCCATAACCATGAGTGATAACACTGCGGCCAACTTACTTCTGACAACGATCGGAG
GACCGAAGGAGCTAACCGCTTTTTTGCACAACATGGGGGATCATGTAACTCGCCTTGATCGTTGGGAACC
GGAGCTGAATGAAGCCATACCAAACGACGAGCGTGACACCACGATGCCTGTAGCAATGGCAACAACGTTG
CGCAAACTATTAACTGGCGAACTACTTACTCTAGCTTCCCGGCAACAATTAATAGACTGGATGGAGGCGG
ATAAAGTTGCAGGACCACTTCTGCGCTCGGCCCTTCCGGCTGGCTGGTTTATTGCTGATAAATCTGGAGC
CGGTGAGCGTGGCTCTCGCGGTATCATTGCAGCACTGGGGCCAGATGGTAAGCCCTCCCGTATCGTAGTT
ATCTACACGACGGGGAGTCAGGCAACTATGGATGAACGAAATAGACAGATCGCTGAGATAGGTGCCTCAC
TGATTAAGCATTGGTAACTGTCAGACCAAGTTTACTCATATATACTTTAGATTGATTTAAAACTTCATTT
TTAATTTAAAAGGATCTAGGTGAAGATCCTTTTTGATAATCTCATGACCAAAATCCCTTAACGTGAGTTT
TCGTTCCACTGAGCGTCAGACCCCGTAGAAAAGATCAAAGGATCTTCTTGAGATCCTTTTTTTCTGCGCG
TAATCTGCTGCTTGCAAACAAAAAAACCACCGCTACCAGCGGTGGTTTGTTTGCCGGATCAAGAGCTACC
AACTCTTTTTCCGAAGGTAACTGGCTTCAGCAGAGCGCAGATACCAAATACTGTTCTTCTAGTGTAGCCG
TAGTTAGGCCACCACTTCAAGAACTCTGTAGCACCGCCTACATACCTCGCTCTGCTAATCCTGTTACCAG
TGGCTGCTGCCAGTGGCGATAAGTCGTGTCTTACCGGGTTGGACTCAAGACGATAGTTACCGGATAAGGC
GCAGCGGTCGGGCTGAACGGGGGGTTCGTGCACACAGCCCAGCTTGGAGCGAACGACCTACACCGAACTG
AGATACCTACAGCGTGAGCTATGAGAAAGCGCCACGCTTCCCGAAGGGAGAAAGGCGGACAGGTATCCGG
TAAGCGGCAGGGTCGGAACAGGAGAGCGCACGAGGGAGCTTCCAGGGGGAAACGCCTGGTATCTTTATAG
TCCTGTCGGGTTTCGCCACCTCTGACTTGAGCGTCGATTTTTGTGATGCTCGTCAGGGGGGCGGAGCCTA
TGGAAAAACGCCAGCAACGCGGCCTTTTTACGGTTCCTGGCCTTTTGCTGGCCTTTTGCTCACATGTTCT
TTCCTGCGTTATCCCCTGATTCTGTGGATAACCGTATTACCGCCTTTGAGTGAGCTGATACCGCTCGCCG
CAGCCGAACGACCGAGCGCAGCGAGTCAGTGAGCGAGGAAGCGGAAGAGCGAGCTTCGCACGATTGCACC
TTGGGAGCTGATTTTACGCTGGTGCTATATCCTAAACTCCCACAGATAAACAGTTAATGGTAATGAAATA
ACATTAACTGTTTATCTGTGTTTAATGCCTTAACTTAATCTAGTAGGAGGGGCCNNGTATSTAAKNCNAG
CCGCCGAATGCAACCTCGATCGAGCCGGGCTCCGGTGCCCGTCAGTGGGCAGAGCGCACATCGCCCACAG
TCCCCGAGAAGTTGGGGGGAGGGGTCGGCAATTGAACCGGTGCCTAGAGAAGGTGGCGCGGGGTAAACTG
GGAAAGTGATGTCGTGTACTGGCTCCGCCTTTTTCCCGAGGGTGGGGGAGAACCGTATATAAGTGCAGTA
GTCGCCGTGAACGTTCTTTTTCGCAACGGGTTTGCCGCCAGAACACAGGTAAGTGCCGTGTGTGGTTCCC
GCGGGCCTGGCCTCTTTACGGGTTATGGCCCTTGCGTGCCTTGAATTACTTCCACCTGGCTGCAGTACGT
GATTCTTGATCCCGAGCTTCGGGTTGGAAGTGGGTGGGAGAGTTCGAGGCCTTGCGCTTAAGGAGCCCCT
TCGCCTCGTGCTTGAGTTGAGGCCTGGCCTGGGCGCTGGGGCCGCCGCGTGCGAATCTGGTGGCACCTTC
GCGCCTGTCTCGCTGCTTTCGATAAGTCTCTAGCCATTTAAAATTTTTGATGACCTGCTGCGACGCTTTT
TTTCTGGCAAGATAGTCTTGTAAATGCGGGCCAAGATCTGCACACTGGTATTTCGGTTTTTGGGGCCGCG
GGCGGCGACGGGGCCCGTGCGTCCCAGCGCACATGTTCGGCGAGGCGGGGCCTGCGAGCGCGGCCACCGA
GAATCGGACGGGGGTAGTCTCAAGCTGGCCGGCCTGCTCTGGTGCCTGGCCTCGCGCCGCCGTGTATCGC
CCCGCCCTGGGCGGCAAGGCTGGCCCGGTCGGCACCAGTTGCGTGAGCGGAAAGATGGCCGCTTCCCGGC
CCTGCTGCAGGGAGCTCAAAATGGAGGACGCGGCGCTCGGGAGAGCGGGCGGGTGAGTCACCCACACAAA
GGAAAAGGGCCTTTCCGTCCTCAGCCGTCGCTTCATGTGACTCCACGGAGTACCGGGCGCCGTCCAGGCA
CCTCGATTAGTTCTCGAGCTTTTGGAGTACGTCGTCTTTAGGTTGGGGGGAGGGGTTTTATGCGATGGAG
TTTCCCCACACTGAGTGGGTGGAGACTGAAGTTAGGCCAGCTTGGCACTTGATGTAATTCTCCTTGGAAT
TTGCCCTTTTTGAGTTTGGATCTTGGTTCATTCTCAAGCCTCAGACAGTGGTTCAAAGTTTTTTTCTTCC
ATTTCAGGTGTCGTGAAGCCACCATGACCGAGTACAAGCCCACGGTGCGCCTCGCCACCCGCGACGACGT
CCCCAGGGCCGTACGCACCCTCGCCGCCGCGTTCGCCGACTACCCCGCCACGCGCCACACCGTCGATCCG
GACCGCCACATCGAGCGGGTCACCGAGCTGCAAGAACTCTTCCTCACGCGCGTCGGGCTCGACATCGGCA
AGGTGTGGGTCGCGGACGACGGCGCCGCCGTGGCGGTCTGGACCACGCCGGAGAGCGTCGAAGCGGGGGC
GGTGTTCGCCGAGATCGGCCCGCGCATGGCCGAGTTGAGCGGTTCCCGGCTGGCCGCGCAGCAACAGATG
GAAGGCCTCCTGGCGCCGCACCGGCCCAAGGAGCCCGCGTGGTTCCTGGCCACCGTCGGAGTCTCGCCCG
ACCACCAGGGCAAGGGTCTGGGCAGCGCCGTCGTGCTCCCCGGAGTGGAGGCGGCCGAGCGCGCCGGGGT
GCCCGCCTTCCTGGAAACCTCCGCGCCCCGCAACCTCCCCTTCTACGAGCGGCTCGGCTTCACCGTCACC
GCCGACGTCGAGGTGCCCGAAGGACCGCGCACCTGGTGCATGACCCGCAAGCCCGGTGCCGCCACGAACT
TCTCTCTGTTAAAGCAAGCAGGTGACGTGGAAGAAAACCCCGGTCCCGGATCCATGGTGAGCAAGGGCGA
GGAGGATAACATGGCCATCATCAAGGAGTTCATGCGCTTCAAGGTGCACATGGAGGGCTCCGTGAACGGC
CACGAGTTCGAGATCGAGGGCGAGGGCGAGGGCCGCCCCTACGAGGGCACCCAGACCGCCAAGCTGAAGG
TGACCAAGGGTGGCCCCCTGCCCTTCGCCTGGGACATCCTGTCCCCTCAGTTCATGTACGGCTCCAAGGC
CTACGTGAAGCACCCCGCCGACATCCCCGACTACTTGAAGCTGTCCTTCCCCGAGGGCTTCAAGTGGGAG
CGCGTGATGAACTTCGAGGACGGCGGCGTGGTGACCGTGACCCAGGACTCCTCCCTGCAGGACGGCGAGT
TCATCTACAAGGTGAAGCTGCGCGGCACCAACTTCCCCTCCGACGGCCCCGTAATGCAGAAGAAGACCAT
GGGCTGGGAGGCCTCCTCCGAGCGGATGTACCCCGAGGACGGCGCCCTGAAGGGCGAGATCAAGCAGAGG
CTGAAGCTGAAGGACGGCGGCCACTACGACGCTGAGGTCAAGACCACCTACAAGGCCAAGAAGCCCGTGC
AGCTGCCCGGCGCCTACAACGTCAACATCAAGTTGGACATCACCTCCCACAACGAGGACTACACCATCGT
GGAACAGTACGAACGCGCCGAGGGCCGCCACTCCACCGGCGGCATGGACGAGCTGTACAAGTAACTCGAG
CTAGAGCTCGCTGATCAGCCTCGACTGTGCCTTCTAGTTGCCAGCCATCTGTTGTTTGCCCCTCCCCCGT
GCCTTCCTTGACCCTGGAAGGTGCCACTCCCACTGTCCTTTCCTAATAAAATGAGGAAATTGCATCGCAT
TGTCTGAGTAGGTGTCATTCTATTCTGGGGGGTGGGGTGGGGCAGGACAGCAAGGGGGAGGATTGGGAAG
ACAATAGCAGGCATGCTGGGGAC
Features (pLannotate 1.2.2; 8 found; start..end, strand, type, name):
     32..136     +  promoter       AmpR promoter: bla
    137..997     +  CDS            AmpR: β-lactamase; bla; confers resistance to ampicillin, carbenicillin, and related antibiotics
   1168..1756    +  rep_origin     ori: high-copy-number ColE1/pMB1/pBR322/pUC origin of replication
   2128..3306    +  promoter       EF-1α promoter: strong constitutive promoter for human elongation factor EF-1α
   3314..3910    +  CDS            PuroR (fragment): puromycin N-acetyltransferase; pac from Streptomyces; confers resistance to puromycin
   3911..3966    +  CDS            P2A (fragment): 2A peptide from porcine teschovirus-1 polyprotein Eukaryotic ribosomes fail to insert a peptide bond between the Gly and Pro residues, yielding separate polypeptides.
   3974..4681    +  CDS            mCherry: mCherry is a basic (constitutively fluorescent) red fluorescent protein published in 2004, derived from Discosoma sp.. It is reported to be a very rapidly-maturing monomer with low acid sensitivity.
   4715..4922    +  polyA_signal   bGH poly(A) signal: bovine growth hormone polyadenylation signal
