[The description below was written by a language model from this plasmid's Addgene catalogue record and pLannotate feature annotations shown in this document.]
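Description:
pAF0692 Ef1a-Dn29_attD-Puro-p2a-mCherry is a 4.9 kb mammalian expression plasmid built on the pCB250 backbone that serves as a donor substrate for the Dn29 large serine recombinase. It is propagated in E. coli as a high-copy plasmid through a ColE1/pUC-type origin and is selected with ampicillin via a β-lactamase gene driven by its native bla promoter.

The mammalian cassette is driven by the strong constitutive human EF-1α promoter. This is followed by a puromycin N-acetyltransferase coding sequence, a P2A peptide and mCherry, and the cassette ends with the bovine growth hormone polyadenylation signal. Ribosomal skipping at the P2A yields separate drug-resistance and red fluorescent proteins from a single transcript, so cells carrying the donor can be both selected with puromycin and scored by fluorescence. The catalogue names the insert as the Dn29 attachment site (attP, called attD for "donor" in the plasmid name), which is the sequence the recombinase recognises to recombine the plasmid with a matching site in target DNA. The automated feature table does not annotate this site. The plasmid name places it between the promoter and the puromycin gene, but only a few bases separate those annotated features, so its exact position cannot be confirmed from the record.

Because the donor carries its own promoter, the markers can be expressed from the plasmid itself and do not depend on integration at a particular locus. The stated purpose is a promoter-containing Dn29 donor for mCherry and puromycin expression, in work on recombinases for integrating large DNA sequences into the human genome. The recombinase itself is not encoded here and would have to be supplied separately.
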