Addgene plasmid #193465: pAF0692 Ef1a-Dn29_attD-Puro-p2a-mCherry
Purpose: Dn29 Donor with promoter for mcherry and puro expression
Depositing lab: Patrick Hsu. Depositing organization: University of California, Berkeley. Publication: Systematic discovery of recombinases for efficient integration of large DNA sequences into the human genome. Durrant MG, Fanton A, Tycko J, Hinks M, Chandrasekaran SS, Perry NT, Schaepe J, Du PP, Lotfy P, Bassik MC, Bintu L, Bhatt AS, Hsu PD. Nat Biotechnol. 2022 Oct 10. pii: 10.1038/s41587-022-01494-w. doi: 10.1038/s41587-022-01494-w. PubMed 36217031.
Backbone
  Vector backbone: pCB250
  Vector type: Mammalian Expression
  Selectable markers: Puromycin
Growth in bacteria
  Bacterial resistance: Ampicillin, 100 μg/mL
  Growth temperature: 37°C
  Growth strain: NEB Stable
  Copy number: High Copy
Gene/Insert
  Gene/Insert name: Dn29_attP
  Species: sourced from various phage and bacterial genomes, human codon-optomized
  Promoter: Ef1a
  Cloning method: Restriction Enzyme; 5′ cloning site Unknown (unknown if destroyed)
Terms and licenses: Academic/Nonprofit Terms; Industry Terms: Not Available to Industry
How to cite: pAF0692 Ef1a-Dn29_attD-Puro-p2a-mCherry was a gift from Patrick Hsu (Addgene plasmid # 193465 ; http://n2t.net/addgene:193465 ; RRID:Addgene_193465)
